>Addgene plasmid #209353 | pUBQ10-moxMaple-GW | addgene full sequence | sequence record 420496 | Addgene NGS Result
TGGCAGGATATATTGTGGTGTAAACAAATTGACGCTTAGACAACTTAATAACACATTGCGGACGTTTTTA
ATGTACTGAATTAACGCCGAATTAATTCGAGCTCGGATCTGATAATTTATTTGAAAATTCATAAGAAAAG
CAAACGTTACATGAATTGATGAAACAATACAAAGACAGATAAAGCCACGCACATTTAGGATATTGGCCGA
GATTACTGAATATTGAGTAAGATCACGGAATTTCTGACAGGAGCATGTCTTCAATTCAGCCCAAATGGCA
GTTGAAATACTCAAACCGCCCCATATGCAGGAGCGGATCATTCATTGTTTGTTTGGTTGCCTTTGCCAAC
ATGGGAGTCCAAGATTCTGCAGTCAAATCTCGGTGACGGGCAGGACCGGACGGGGCGGTACCGGCAGGCT
GAAGTCCAGCTGCCAGAAACCCACGTCATGCCAGTTCCCGTGCTTGAAGCCGGCCGCCCGCAGCATGCCG
CGGGGGGCATATCCGAGCGCCTCGTGCATGCGCACGCTCGGGTCGTTGGGCAGCCCGATGACAGCGACCA
CGCTCTTGAAGCCCTGTGCCTCCAGGGACTTCAGCAGGTGGGTGTAGAGCGTGGAGCCCAGTCCCGTCCG
CTGGTGGCGGGGGGAGACGTACACGGTCGACTCGGCCGTCCAGTCGTAGGCGTTGCGTGCCTTCCAGGGG
CCCGCGTAGGCGATGCCGGCGACCTCGCCGTCCACCTCGGCGACGAGCCAGGGATAGCGCTCCCGCAGAC
GGACGAGGTCGTCCGTCCACTCCTGCGGTTCCTGCGGCTCGGTACGGAAGTTGACCGTGCTTGTCTCGAT
GTAGTGGTTGACGATGGTGCAGACCGCCGGCATGTCCGCCTCGGTGGCACGGCGGATGTCGGCCGGGCGT
CGTTCTGGGCTCATCGATTCGATTTGGTGTATCGAGATTGGTTATGAAATTCAGATGCTAGTGTAATGTA
TTGGTAATTTGGGAAGATATAATAGGAAGCAAGGCTATTTATCCATTTCTGAAAAGGCGAAATGGCGTCA
CCGCGAGCGTCACGCGCATTCCGTTCTTGCTGTAAAGCGTTGTTTGGTACACTTTTGACTAGCGAGGCTT
GGCGTGTCAGCGTATCTATTCAAAAGTCGTTAATGGCTGCGGATCAAGAAAAAGTTGGAATAGAAACAGA
ATACCCGCGAAATTCAGGCCCGGTTGCCATGTCCTACACGCCGAAATAAACGACCAAATTAGTAGAAAAA
TAAAAACTGACTCGGATACTTACGTCACGTCTTGCGCACTGATTTGAAAAATCTCAGAATTCGCGACGTC
GTATGATCGCGAAGCACCCACCCTAAGCCACATTTTAATCCTTCTGTTGGCCATGCCCCATCAAAGTTGC
ACTTAACCCAAGATTGTGGTGGAGCTTCCCATGTTTCTCGTCTGTCCCGACGGTGTTGTGGTTGGTGCTT
TCCTTACATTCTGAGCCTCTTTCCTTCTAATCCACTCATCTGCATCTTCTTGTGTCCTTACTAATACCTC
ATTGGTTCCAAATTCCCTCCCTTTAAGCACCAGCTCGTTTCTGTTCTTCCACAGCCTCCCAAGTATCCAA
GGGACTAAAGCCTCCACATTCTTCAGATCAGGATATTCTTGTTTAAGATGTTGAACTCTATGGAGGTTTG
TATGAACTGATGATCTAGGACCGGATAAGTTCCCTTCTTCATAGCGAACTTATTCAAAGAATGTTTTGTG
TATCATTCTTGTTACATTGTTATTAATGAAAAAATATTATTGGTCATTGGACTGAACACGAGTGTTAAAT
ATGGACCAGGCCCCAAATAAGATCCATTGATATATGAATTAAATAACAAGAATAAATCGAGTCACCAAAC
CACTTGCCTTTTTTAACGAGACTTGTTCACCAACTTGATACAAAAGTCATTATCCTATGCAAATCAATAA
TCATACAAAAATATCCAATAACACTAAAAAATTAAAAGAAATGGATAATTTCACAATATGTTATACGATA
AAGAAGTTACTTTTCCAAGAAATTCACTGATTTTATAAGCCCACTTGCATTAGATAAATGGCAAAAAAAA
ACAAAAAGGAAAAGAAATAAAGCACGAAGAATTCTAGAAAATACGAAATACGCTTCAATGCAGTGGGACC
CACGGTTCAATTATTGCCAATTTTCAGCTCCACCGTATATTTAAAAAATAAAACGATAATGCTAAAAAAA
TATAAATCGTAACGATCGTTAAATCTCAACGGCTGGATCTTATGACGACCGTTAGAAATTGTGGTTGTCG
ACGAGTCAGTAATAAACGGCGTCAAAGTGGTTGCAGCCGGCACACACGAGTCGTGTTTATCAACTCAAAG
CACAAATACTTTTCCTCAACCTAAAAATAAGGCAATTAGCCAAAAACAACTTTGCGTGTAAACAACGCTC
AATACACGTGTCATTTTATTATTAGCTATTGCTTCACCGCCTTAGCTTTCTCGTGACCTAGTCGTCCTCG
TCTTTTCTTCTTCTTCTTCTATAAAACAATACCCAAAGAGCTCTTCTTCTTCACAATTCAGATTTCAATT
TCTCAAAATCTTAAAAACTTTCTCTCAATTCTCTCTACCGTGATCAAGGTAAATTTCTGTGTTCCTTATT
CTCTCAAAATCTTCGATTTTGTTTTCGTTCGATCCCAATTTCGTATATGTTCTTTGGTTTAGATTCTGTT
AATCTTAGATCGAAGACGATTTTCTGGGTTTGATCGTTAGATATCATCTTAATTCTCGATTAGGGTTTCA
TAGATATCATCCGATTTGTTCAAATAATTTGAGTTTTGTCGAATAATTACTCTTCGATTTGTGATTTCTA
TCTAGATCTGGTGTTAGTTTCTAGTTTGTGCGATCGAATTTGTCCTCGAGAATGGTCTCAAAGGGCGAAG
AGACTATTATGTCTGTTATAAAACCAGATATGAAGATTAAATTACGAATGGAAGGTAACGTCAATGGACA
TGCTTTTGTCATAGAGGGGGAAGGCTCCGGCAAGCCGTTTGAGGGGATTCAAACTATCGACTTGGAGGTC
AAGGAAGGGGCACCCCTACCTTTCGCTTATGACATACTGACCACGGCTTTCCACTACGGGAATCGAGTAT
TTACGAAATATCCAAGGAAGATTCCTGATTACTTTAAACAGTCATTCCCTGAGGGATACAGTTGGGAGCG
TTCCATGACTTACGAAGATGGAGGTATCGTTCAAGCCACTAACGACATCACTATGGAGGAAGATTCATTT
ATTAATAAAATCCACTTTAAAGGTACTAATTTTCCACCCAATGGTCCTGTCATGCAAAAACGTACCGTAG
GTTGGGAAGTGTCCACCGAGAAGATGTATGTGAGAGATGGAGTATTGAAGGGTGACGTTAAGATGAAGCT
ACTCCTAAAAGGTGGATCACATTACAGGGCCGACTTTCGAACCACATACAAAGTAAAACAAAAGGCTGTT
AAACTACCCAAAGCCCACTTCGTGGACCATAGGATTGAGATATTGTCTCACGACAAAGACTATAACAAAG
TGAAGTTGTATGAGCACGCGGTTGCAAGGGACAGCACCGATTCAATGGACGAGTTGTACAAATCCGGACT
CAGATCACGAGCTCAAGCTTCAAATTCTGCAGTCGACGGTACCGCGGGCCCGGGATCATCAACAAGTTTG
TACAAAAAAGCTGAACGAGAAACGTAAAATGATATAAATATCAATATATTAAATTAGATTTTGCATAAAA
AACAGACTACATAATACTGTAAAACACAACATATCCAGTCACTATGGCGGCCGCATTAGGCACCCCAGGC
TTTACACTTTATGCTTCCGGCTCGTATAATGTGTGGATTTTGAGTTAGGATCCGTCGAGATTTTCAGGAG
CTAAGGAAGCTAAAATGGAGAAAAAAATCACTGGATATACCACCGTTGATATATCCCAATGGCATCGTAA
AGAACATTTTGAGGCATTTCAGTCAGTTGCTCAATGTACCTATAACCAGACCGTTCAGCTGGATATTACG
GCCTTTTTAAAGACCGTAAAGAAAAATAAGCACAAGTTTTATCCGGCCTTTATTCACATTCTTGCCCGCC
TGATGAATGCTCATCCGGAGTTCCGTATGGCAATGAAAGACGGTGAGCTGGTGATATGGGATAGTGTTCA
CCCTTGTTACACCGTTTTCCATGAGCAAACTGAAACGTTTTCATCGCTCTGGAGTGAATACCACGACGAT
TTCCGGCAGTTTCTACACATATATTCGCAAGATGTGGCGTGTTACGGTGAAAACCTGGCCTATTTCCCTA
AAGGGTTTATTGAGAATATGTTTTTCGTCTCAGCCAATCCCTGGGTGAGTTTCACCAGTTTTGATTTAAA
CGTGGCCAATATGGACAACTTCTTCGCCCCCGTTTTCACCATGGGCAAATATTATACGCAAGGCGACAAG
GTGCTGATGCCGCTGGCGATTCAGGTTCATCATGCCGTTTGTGATGGCTTCCATGTCGGCAGAATGCTTA
ATGAATTACAACAGTACTGCGATGAGTGGCAGGGCGGGGCGTAAAGATCTGGATCCGGCTTACTAAAAGC
CAGATAACAGTATGCGTATTTGCGCGCTGATTTTTGCGGTATAAGAATATATACTGATATGTATACCCGA
AGTATGTCAAAAAGAGGTATGCTATGAAGCAGCGTATTACAGTGACAGTTGACAGCGACAGCTATCAGTT
GCTCAAGGCATATATGATGTCAATATCTCCGGTCTGGTAAGCACAACCATGCAGAATGAAGCCCGTCGTC
TGCGTGCCGAACGCTGGAAAGCGGAAAATCAGGAAGGGATGGCTGAGGTCGCCCGGTTTATTGAAATGAA
CGGCTCTTTTGCTGACGAGAACAGGGGCTGGTGAAATGCAGTTTAAGGTTTACACCTATAAAAGAGAGAG
CCGTTATCGTCTGTTTGTGGATGTACAGAGTGATATTATTGACACGCCCGGGCGACGGATGGTGATCCCC
CTGGCCAGTGCACGTCTGCTGTCAGATAAAGTCTCCCGTGAACTTTACCCGGTGGTGCATATCGGGGATG
AAAGCTGGCGCATGATGACCACCGATATGGCCAGTGTGCCGGTCTCCGTTATCGGGGAAGAAGTGGCTGA
TCTCAGCCACCGCGAAAATGACATCAAAAACGCCATTAACCTGATGTTCTGGGGAATATAAATGTCAGGC
TCCCTTATACACAGCCAGTCTGCAGGTCGACCATAGTGACTGGATATGTTGTGTTTTACAGTATTATGTA
GTCTGTTTTTTATGCAAAATCTAATTTAATATATTGATATTTATATCATTTTACGTTTCTCGTTCAGCTT
TCTTGTACAAAGTGGTTGATGATCCTAGGTGAGTCTAGAGAGTTAATTAAGACCCGGGACTAGTCCCTAG
AGTCCTGCTTTAATGAGATATGCGAGACGCCTATGATCGCATGATATTTGCTTTCAATTCTGTTGTGCAC
GTTGTAAAAAACCTGAGCATGTGTAGCTCAGATCCTTACCGCCGGTTTCGGTTCATTCTAATGAATATAT
CACCCGTTACTATCGTATTTTTATGAATAATATTCTCCGTTCAATTTACTGATTGTACCCTACTACTTAT
ATGTACAATATTAAAATGAAAACAATATATTGTGCTGAATAGGTTTATAGCGACATCTATGATAGAGCGC
CACAATAACAAACAATTGCGTTTTATTATTACAAATCCAATTTTAAAAAAAGCGGCAGAACCGGTCAAAC
CTAAAAGACTGATTACATAAATCTTATTCAAATTTCAAAAGTGCCCCAGGGGCTAGTATCTACGACACAC
CGAGCGGCGAACTAATAACGCTCACTGAAGGGAACTCCGGTTCCCCGCCGGCGCGCATGGGTGAGATTCC
TTGAAGTTGAGTATTGGCCGTCCGCTCTACCGAAAGTTACGGGCACCATTCAACCCGGTCCAGCACGGCG
GCCGGGTAACCGACTTGCTGCCCCGAGAATTATGCAGCATTTTTTTGGTGTATGTGGGCCCCAAATGAAG
TGCAGGTCAAACCTTGACAGTGACGACAAATCGTTGGGCGGGTCCAGGGCGAATTTTGCGACAACATGTC
GAGGCTCAGCAGGACCTGCAGGCATGCACGCTTGGCACTGGCCGTCGTTTTACAACGTCGTGACTGGGAA
AACCCTGGCGTTACCCAACTTAATCGCCTTGCAGCACATCCCCCTTTCGCCAGCTGGCGTAATAGCGAAG
AGGCCCGCACCGATCGCCCTTCCCAACAGTTGCGCAGCCTGAATGGCGAATGCTAGAGCAGCTTGAGCTT
GGATCAGATTGTCGTTTCCCGCCTTCAGTTTAAACTATCAGTGTTTGACAGGATATATTGGCGGGTAAAC
CTAAGAGAAAAGAGCGTTTATTAGAATAATCGGATATTTAAAAGGGCGTGAAAAGGTTTATCCGTTCGTC
CATTTGTATGTGCATGCCAACCACAGGGTTCCCCTCGGGATCAAAGTACTTTGATCCAACCCCTCCGCTG
CTATAGTGCAGTCGGCTTCTGACGTTCAGTGCAGCCGTCTTCTGAAAACGACATGTCGCACAAGTCCTAA
GTTACGCGACAGGCTGCCGCCCTGCCCTTTTCCTGGCGTTTTCTTGTCGCGTGTTTTAGTCGCATAAAGT
AGAATACTTGCGACTAGAACCGGAGACATTACGCCATGAACAAGAGCGCCGCCGCTGGCCTGCTGGGCTA
TGCCCGCGTCAGCACCGACGACCAGGACTTGACCAACCAACGGGCCGAACTGCACGCGGCCGGCTGCACC
AAGCTGTTTTCCGAGAAGATCACCGGCACCAGGCGCGACCGCCCGGAGCTGGCCAGGATGCTTGACCACC
TACGCCCTGGCGACGTTGTGACAGTGACCAGGCTAGACCGCCTGGCCCGCAGCACCCGCGACCTACTGGA
CATTGCCGAGCGCATCCAGGAGGCCGGCGCGGGCCTGCGTAGCCTGGCAGAGCCGTGGGCCGACACCACC
ACGCCGGCCGGCCGCATGGTGTTGACCGTGTTCGCCGGCATTGCCGAGTTCGAGCGTTCCCTAATCATCG
ACCGCACCCGGAGCGGGCGCGAGGCCGCCAAGGCCCGAGGCGTGAAGTTTGGCCCCCGCCCTACCCTCAC
CCCGGCACAGATCGCGCACGCCCGCGAGCTGATCGACCAGGAAGGCCGCACCGTGAAAGAGGCGGCTGCA
CTGCTTGGCGTGCATCGCTCGACCCTGTACCGCGCACTTGAGCGCAGCGAGGAAGTGACGCCCACCGAGG
CCAGGCGGCGCGGTGCCTTCCGTGAGGACGCATTGACCGAGGCCGACGCCCTGGCGGCCGCCGAGAATGA
ACGCCAAGAGGAACAAGCATGAAACCGCACCAGGACGGCCAGGACGAACCGTTTTTCATTACCGAAGAGA
TCGAGGCGGAGATGATCGCGGCCGGGTACGTGTTCGAGCCGCCCGCGCACGTCTCAACCGTGCGGCTGCA
TGAAATCCTGGCCGGTTTGTCTGATGCCAAGCTGGCGGCCTGGCCGGCCAGCTTGGCCGCTGAAGAAACC
GAGCGCCGCCGTCTAAAAAGGTGATGTGTATTTGAGTAAAACAGCTTGCGTCATGCGGTCGCTGCGTATA
TGATGCGATGAGTAAATAAACAAATACGCAAGGGGAACGCATGAAGGTTATCGCTGTACTTAACCAGAAA
GGCGGGTCAGGCAAGACGACCATCGCAACCCATCTAGCCCGCGCCCTGCAACTCGCCGGGGCCGATGTTC
TGTTAGTCGATTCCGATCCCCAGGGCAGTGCCCGCGATTGGGCGGCCGTGCGGGAAGATCAACCGCTAAC
CGTTGTCGGCATCGACCGCCCGACGATTGACCGCGACGTGAAGGCCATCGGCCGGCGCGACTTCGTAGTG
ATCGACGGAGCGCCCCAGGCGGCGGACTTGGCTGTGTCCGCGATCAAGGCAGCCGACTTCGTGCTGATTC
CGGTGCAGCCAAGCCCTTACGACATATGGGCCACCGCCGACCTGGTGGAGCTGGTTAAGCAGCGCATTGA
GGTCACGGATGGAAGGCTACAAGCGGCCTTTGTCGTGTCGCGGGCGATCAAAGGCACGCGCATCGGCGGT
GAGGTTGCCGAGGCGCTGGCCGGGTACGAGCTGCCCATTCTTGAGTCCCGTATCACGCAGCGCGTGAGCT
ACCCAGGCACTGCCGCCGCCGGCACAACCGTTCTTGAATCAGAACCCGAGGGCGACGCTGCCCGCGAGGT
CCAGGCGCTGGCCGCTGAAATTAAATCAAAACTCATTTGAGTTAATGAGGTAAAGAGAAAATGAGCAAAA
GCACAAACACGCTAAGTGCCGGCCGTCCGAGCGCACGCAGCAGCAAGGCTGCAACGTTGGCCAGCCTGGC
AGACACGCCAGCCATGAAGCGGGTCAACTTTCAGTTGCCGGCGGAGGATCACACCAAGCTGAAGATGTAC
GCGGTACGCCAAGGCAAGACCATTACCGAGCTGCTATCTGAATACATCGCGCAGCTACCAGAGTAAATGA
GCAAATGAATAAATGAGTAGATGAATTTTAGCGGCTAAAGGAGGCGGCATGGAAAATCAAGAACAACCAG
GCACCGACGCCGTGGAATGCCCCATGTGTGGAGGAACGGGCGGTTGGCCAGGCGTAAGCGGCTGGGTTGC
CTGCCGGCCCTGCAATGGCACTGGAACCCCCAAGCCCGAGGAATCGGCGTGAGCGGTCGCAAACCATCCG
GCCCGGTACAAATCGGCGCGGCGCTGGGTGATGACCTGGTGGAGAAGTTGAAGGCCGCGCAGGCCGCCCA
GCGGCAACGCATCGAGGCAGAAGCACGCCCCGGTGAATCGTGGCAAGCGGCCGCTGATCGAATCCGCAAA
GAATCCCGGCAACCGCCGGCAGCCGGTGCGCCGTCGATTAGGAAGCCGCCCAAGGGCGACGAGCAACCAG
ATTTTTTCGTTCCGATGCTCTATGACGTGGGCACCCGCGATAGTCGCAGCATCATGGACGTGGCCGTTTT
CCGTCTGTCGAAGCGTGACCGACGAGCTGGCGAGGTGATCCGCTACGAGCTTCCAGACGGGCACGTAGAG
GTTTCCGCAGGGCCGGCCGGCATGGCCAGTGTGTGGGATTACGACCTGGTACTGATGGCGGTTTCCCATC
TAACCGAATCCATGAACCGATACCGGGAAGGGAAGGGAGACAAGCCCGGCCGCGTGTTCCGTCCACACGT
TGCGGACGTACTCAAGTTCTGCCGGCGAGCCGATGGCGGAAAGCAGAAAGACGACCTGGTAGAAACCTGC
ATTCGGTTAAACACCACGCACGTTGCCATGCAGCGTACGAAGAAGGCCAAGAACGGCCGCCTGGTGACGG
TATCCGAGGGTGAAGCCTTGATTAGCCGCTACAAGATCGTAAAGAGCGAAACCGGGCGGCCGGAGTACAT
CGAGATCGAGCTAGCTGATTGGATGTACCGCGAGATCACAGAAGGCAAGAACCCGGACGTGCTGACGGTT
CACCCCGATTACTTTTTGATCGATCCCGGCATCGGCCGTTTTCTCTACCGCCTGGCACGCCGCGCCGCAG
GCAAGGCAGAAGCCAGATGGTTGTTCAAGACGATCTACGAACGCAGTGGCAGCGCCGGAGAGTTCAAGAA
GTTCTGTTTCACCGTGCGCAAGCTGATCGGGTCAAATGACCTGCCGGAGTACGATTTGAAGGAGGAGGCG
GGGCAGGCTGGCCCGATCCTAGTCATGCGCTACCGCAACCTGATCGAGGGCGAAGCATCCGCCGGTTCCT
AATGTACGGAGCAGATGCTAGGGCAAATTGCCCTAGCAGGGGAAAAAGGTCGAAAAGGTCTCTTTCCTGT
GGATAGCACGTACATTGGGAACCCAAAGCCGTACATTGGGAACCGGAACCCGTACATTGGGAACCCAAAG
CCGTACATTGGGAACCGGTCACACATGTAAGTGACTGATATAAAAGAGAAAAAAGGCGATTTTTCCGCCT
AAAACTCTTTAAAACTTATTAAAACTCTTAAAACCCGCCTGGCCTGTGCATAACTGTCTGGCCAGCGCAC
AGCCGAAGAGCTGCAAAAAGCGCCTACCCTTCGGTCGCTGCGCTCCCTACGCCCCGCCGCTTCGCGTCGG
CCTATCGCGGCCGCTGGCCGCTCAAAAATGGCTGGCCTACGGCCAGGCAATCTACCAGGGCGCGGACAAG
CCGCGCCGTCGCCACTCGACCGCCGGCGCCCACATCAAGGCACCCTGCCTCGCGCGTTTCGGTGATGACG
GTGAAAACCTCTGACACATGCAGCTCCCGGAGACGGTCACAGCTTGTCTGTAAGCGGATGCCGGGAGCAG
ACAAGCCCGTCAGGGCGCGTCAGCGGGTGTTGGCGGGTGTCGGGGCGCAGCCATGACCCAGTCACGTAGC
GATAGCGGAGTGTATACTGGCTTAACTATGCGGCATCAGAGCAGATTGTACTGAGAGTGCACCATATGCG
GTGTGAAATACCGCACAGATGCGTAAGGAGAAAATACCGCATCAGGCGCTCTTCCGCTTCCTCGCTCACT
GACTCGCTGCGCTCGGTCGTTCGGCTGCGGCGAGCGGTATCAGCTCACTCAAAGGCGGTAATACGGTTAT
CCACAGAATCAGGGGATAACGCAGGAAAGAACATGTGAGCAAAAGGCCAGCAAAAGGCCAGGAACCGTAA
AAAGGCCGCGTTGCTGGCGTTTTTCCATAGGCTCCGCCCCCCTGACGAGCATCACAAAAATCGACGCTCA
AGTCAGAGGTGGCGAAACCCGACAGGACTATAAAGATACCAGGCGTTTCCCCCTGGAAGCTCCCTCGTGC
GCTCTCCTGTTCCGACCCTGCCGCTTACCGGATACCTGTCCGCCTTTCTCCCTTCGGGAAGCGTGGCGCT
TTCTCATAGCTCACGCTGTAGGTATCTCAGTTCGGTGTAGGTCGTTCGCTCCAAGCTGGGCTGTGTGCAC
GAACCCCCCGTTCAGCCCGACCGCTGCGCCTTATCCGGTAACTATCGTCTTGAGTCCAACCCGGTAAGAC
ACGACTTATCGCCACTGGCAGCAGCCACTGGTAACAGGATTAGCAGAGCGAGGTATGTAGGCGGTGCTAC
AGAGTTCTTGAAGTGGTGGCCTAACTACGGCTACACTAGAAGGACAGTATTTGGTATCTGCGCTCTGCTG
AAGCCAGTTACCTTCGGAAAAAGAGTTGGTAGCTCTTGATCCGGCAAACAAACCACCGCTGGTAGCGGTG
GTTTTTTTGTTTGCAAGCAGCAGATTACGCGCAGAAAAAAAGGATCTCAAGAAGATCCTTTGATCTTTTC
TACGGGGTCTGACGCTCAGTGGAACGAAAACTCACGTTAAGGGATTTTGGTCATGCATTCTAGGTACTAA
AACAATTCATCCAGTAAAATATAATATTTTATTTTCTCCCAATCAGGCTTGATCCCCAGTAAGTCAAAAA
ATAGCTCGACATACTGTTCTTCCCCGATATCCTCCCTGATCGACCGGACGCAGAAGGCAATGTCATACCA
CTTGTCCGCCCTGCCGCTTCTCCCAAGATCAATAAAGCCACTTACTTTGCCATCTTTCACAAAGATGTTG
CTGTCTCCCAGGTCGCCGTGGGAAAAGACAAGTTCCTCTTCGGGCTTTTCCGTCTTTAAAAAATCATACA
GCTCGCGCGGATCTTTAAATGGAGTGTCTTCTTCCCAGTTTTCGCAATCCACATCGGCCAGATCGTTATT
CAGTAAGTAATCCAATTCGGCTAAGCGGCTGTCTAAGCTATTCGTATAGGGACAATCCGATATGTCGATG
GAGTGAAAGAGCCTGATGCACTCCGCATACAGCTCGATAATCTTTTCAGGGCTTTGTTCATCTTCATACT
CTTCCGAGCAAAGGACGCCATCGGCCTCACTCATGAGCAGATTGCTCCAGCCATCATGCCGTTCAAAGTG
CAGGACCTTTGGAACAGGCAGCTTTCCTTCCAGCCATAGCATCATGTCCTTTTCCCGTTCCACATCATAG
GTGGTCCCTTTATACCGGCTGTCCGTCATTTTTAAATATAGGTTTTCATTTTCTCCCACCAGCTTATATA
CCTTAGCAGGAGACATTCCTTCCGTATCTTTTACGCAGCGGTATTTTTCGATCAGTTTTTTCAATTCCGG
TGATATTCTCATTTTAGCCATTTATTATTTCCTTCCTCTTTTCTACAGTATTTAAAGATACCCCAAGAAG
CTAATTATAACAAGACGAACTCCAATTCACTGTTCCTTGCATTCTAAAACCTTAAATACCAGAAAACAGC
TTTTTCAAAGTTGTTTTCAAAGTTGGCGTATAACATAGTATCGACGGAGCCGATTTTGAAACCGCGGTGA
TCACAGGCAGCAACGCTCTGTCATCGTTACAATCAACATGCTACCCTCCGCGAGATCATCCGTGTTTCAA
ACCCGGCAGCTTAGTTGCCGTTCTTCCGAATAGCATCGGTAACATGAGCAAAGTCTGCCGCCTTACAACG
GCTCTCCCGCTGACGCCGTCCCGGACTGATGGGCTGCCTGTATCGAGTGGTGATTTTGTGCCGAGCTGCC
GGTCGGGGAGCTGTTGGCTGGCTGG
Features (pLannotate 1.2.2; 24 found; start..end, strand, type, name):
      1..25      +  misc_feature   LB T-DNA repeat: left border repeat from nopaline C58 T-DNA
    111..363     -  terminator     MAS terminator: mannopine synthase terminator
    376..924     -  CDS            bar: PAT_STRHY - Experimental evidence at protein level: Swiss-Prot protein existence level 1. Inactivates phosphinothricin (PPT) by transfer of an acetyl group from acetyl CoA. Can also acetylate demethylphosphinothricin but not PTT or glutamate. This enzyme is an effector of phosphinothricin tripeptide (PTT or bialaphos) resistance. From Streptomyces hygroscopicus. Introduced by genetic manipulation and expressed in glufosinate-tolerant maize by Dekalb Genetics.
    930..1310    -  promoter       MAS promoter: mannopine synthase promoter (Velten et al., 1984)
   2922..3632    +  CDS            moxMaple3: moxMaple3 is a photoconvertible green fluorescent protein published in 2018, derived from Clavularia sp..
   3633..3697    +  misc_feature   MCS: multiple cloning site
   3702..3826    +  protein_bind   attR1: mutant version of attR; recombination site for the Gateway® LR reaction LR Clonase™
   3851..3881    +  promoter       lac UV5 promoter: E. coli lac promoter with an "up" mutation
   3905..3934    +  promoter       cat promoter (fragment): promoter of the E. coli cat gene encoding chloramphenicol acetyltransferase
   3935..4591    +  CDS            cat: CAT_ECOLX - Experimental evidence at protein level: Swiss-Prot protein existence level 1. This enzyme is an effector of chloramphenicol resistance in bacteria. From Escherichia coli. This protein is used as a marker in many commonly used cloning vectors, such as pACYC184.
   4773..4931    +  CDS            ccdA (fragment): CCDA_ECO57 - Also known as H, letA. Experimental evidence at protein level: Swiss-Prot protein existence level 1. Antitoxin component of a type II toxin-antitoxin (TA) system which inhibits the post-segregational killing (PSK) of plasmid-free cells, also referred to as a plasmid addiction system. Binds to and blocks the activity of CcdB; will also remove bound CcdB protein from the CcdB-GyrA complex by forming a CcdA-CcdB complex, a process termed rejuvenation. Functions as a transcriptional corepressor for the ccdAB operon, repression also requires CcdB (By similarity). From Escherichia coli
   4936..5238    +  CDS            ccdB: CCDB_ECOLI - Also known as G, letB, letD. Experimental evidence at protein level: Swiss-Prot protein existence level 1. Toxic component of a type II toxin-antitoxin (TA) system, functioning in plasmid maintainence. Responsible for the post- segregational killing (PSK) of plasmid-free cells, also referred to as a plasmid addiction system. Half-life of over 2 hours. Cell killing by CcdB is accompanied by filamentation, defects in chromosome and plasmid segregation, defects in cell division, formation of anucleate cells, decreased DNA synthesis and plasmid loss. Interferes with the activity of DN
   5282..5406    -  protein_bind   attR2: mutant version of attR; recombination site for the Gateway® LR reaction LR Clonase™
   5465..6172    +  terminator     OCS terminator: octopine synthase terminator
   6196..6350    +  CDS            lacZα (fragment): LacZα fragment of β-galactosidase; lacZ fragment
   6416..6440    +  misc_feature   RB T-DNA repeat: right border repeat from nopaline C58 T-DNA
   6780..7181    +  CDS            Y4CG_SINFN (fragment): Protein inferred from homology: Swiss-Prot protein existence level 3. From Sinorhizobium fredii (strain NBRC 101917 / NGR234).
   7741..8370    +  CDS            pVS1 StaA: stability protein from the Pseudomonas plasmid pVS1 (Heeb et al., 2000)
   8799..9872    +  CDS            pVS1 RepA: replication protein from the Pseudomonas plasmid pVS1 (Heeb et al., 2000)
   9938..10132   +  rep_origin     pVS1 oriV: origin of replication for the Pseudomonas plasmid pVS1 (Heeb et al., 2000)
  10335..10374   +  CDS            rop (fragment): Rop protein, which maintains plasmids at low copy number; rop
  10476..10616   +  misc_feature   bom: basis of mobility region from pBR322
  10802..11390   -  rep_origin     ori: high-copy-number ColE1/pMB1/pBR322/pUC origin of replication
  11477..12271   -  CDS            KanR: aminoglycoside phosphotransferase; aphA-3; confers resistance to kanamycin
