[The description below was written by a language model from this plasmid's Addgene catalogue record and pLannotate feature annotations shown in this document.]
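Description:
pUBQ10-moxMaple-GW is an empty Gateway destination vector built on the pUBQ10-GW binary backbone for Agrobacterium-mediated plant transformation. It is a shuttle plasmid of about 12.7 kb. A high-copy ColE1/pUC-type origin, with the pBR322 bom region alongside it, supports replication in E. coli. The pVS1 oriV together with the RepA and StaA genes provides replication and stable maintenance in Agrobacterium. A kanamycin resistance gene on the backbone selects for the plasmid in bacteria. The unrecombined vector also carries chloramphenicol resistance and the ccdB toxin gene inside its Gateway cassette, so it must be propagated in a ccdB-tolerant strain.

The region transferred to plants lies between nopaline-type left and right T-DNA border repeats. Next to the left border is a plant selection cassette in which the bar gene (phosphinothricin acetyltransferase) is flanked by the mannopine synthase promoter and terminator, giving Basta/glufosinate resistance. According to the catalogue entry, the expression cassette is driven by the Arabidopsis UBQ10 promoter. The feature table does not annotate this promoter, though an unannotated stretch sits upstream of the fluorescent protein coding sequence. That sequence encodes moxMaple3, a green photoconvertible fluorescent protein. It is followed by a short multiple cloning site, the attR1–cat–ccdB–attR2 cassette and the octopine synthase terminator.

An LR recombination with an entry clone replaces the cat/ccdB segment with a gene of interest, and ccdB counter-selects against unrecombined plasmid. The intended product is a protein fused to moxMaple at its N-terminus and expressed from the UBQ10 promoter in transformed plants. This could be used, for example, to image or track the fusion protein by photoconversion.
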