Addgene plasmid #209353: pUBQ10-moxMaple-GW
Purpose: (Empty Backbone) Gateway cloning compatible binary vector for agrobacterium mediated transformation. Arabidopsis UBQ10 promoter expression of N-terminal moxMaple fusion protein.
Depositing lab: Lucia Strader. Depositing organization: Duke University. Publication: An improved toolkit of gateway- and gibson assembly-compatible vectors for protoplast transfection and agrobacterium-mediated plant transformation. Allen JR, Flanagan M, Pathak S, Emenecker SK, Emenecker RJ, Strader LC. BMC Res Notes. 2025 Apr 8;18(1):149. doi: 10.1186/s13104-025-07231-1. PubMed 40200324.
Backbone
  Vector backbone: pUBQ10-GW
  Vector type: Plant Expression
  Selectable markers: Basta
Growth in bacteria
  Bacterial resistance: Chloramphenicol and Kanamycin, 25 & 50 μg/mL
  Growth temperature: 37°C
  Growth strain: ccdB Survival
  Copy number: High Copy
Gene/Insert
  Gene/Insert name: None
Terms and licenses: Academic/Nonprofit Terms; Industry Terms: Not Available to Industry
Depositor comments: Please visit https://doi.org/10.21203/rs.3.rs-3558280/v1 for preprint.
How to cite: pUBQ10-moxMaple-GW was a gift from Lucia Strader (Addgene plasmid # 209353 ; http://n2t.net/addgene:209353 ; RRID:Addgene_209353)
